Addgene plasmid #147468: pGEX-6P-1-CeSMG5_1-420_S
Purpose: Bacterial Expression of CeSMG5_1-420
Depositing lab: Elisa Izaurralde. Depositing organization: Max Planck Institute for Developmental Biology. Publication: An unusual arrangement of two 14-3-3-like domains in the SMG5-SMG7 heterodimer is required for efficient nonsense-mediated mRNA decay. Jonas S, Weichenrieder O, Izaurralde E. Genes Dev. 2013 Jan 15;27(2):211-25. doi: 10.1101/gad.206672.112. PubMed 23348841.
Backbone
  Vector backbone: Unknown
  Vector type: Bacterial Expression
Growth in bacteria
  Bacterial resistance: Ampicillin, 100 μg/mL
  Growth temperature: 37°C
  Growth strain: DH5alpha
  Copy number: Low Copy
Gene/Insert
  Gene/Insert name: CeSMG5_1-420
  Species: C. elegans (nematode)
  Entrez Gene: smg-5 (a.k.a. W02D3.8)
  Cloning method: Unknown
Terms and licenses: Academic/Nonprofit Terms; Industry Terms: Not Available to Industry
Depositor comments: ORF extracted from NCBI: NM_059528.6 Plasmids from this collection were made available to the research community and donated after the lab closed. Please note that the sequence provided by the depositing laboratory may be theoretical/predicted or based on Sanger sequencing results. There may be discrepancies between sequencing results obtained by Addgene and the depositor sequence. If an Addgene verified sequence is not available, please contact before placing your order to request that our lab fully sequence the plasmid.
How to cite: pGEX-6P-1-CeSMG5_1-420_S was a gift from Elisa Izaurralde (Addgene plasmid # 147468 ; http://n2t.net/addgene:147468 ; RRID:Addgene_147468)
