[The description below was written by a language model from this plasmid's Addgene catalogue record and pLannotate feature annotations shown in this document.]
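Description:
pGEX-6P-1-CeSMG5_1-420_S is a bacterial expression plasmid of about 6.2 kb for producing an N-terminal fragment (residues 1–420) of the Caenorhabditis elegans nonsense-mediated mRNA decay factor SMG-5 in E. coli. The catalogue lists the backbone as unknown, but the name and the annotated features are consistent with a pGEX-6P-1-type GST fusion vector. It replicates from a ColE1/pMB1-family origin and is selected with ampicillin through the β-lactamase gene and its own promoter. The record lists it as low copy. Short fragments of rop, the pBR322 bom region and an E. coli gene (yciV) appear to be backbone remnants rather than functional parts.

Expression is driven by the hybrid tac promoter followed by a lac operator. A plasmid-borne lacI gene under the lacIq promoter supplies enough repressor to keep transcription off until IPTG is added. Directly downstream lies the Schistosoma japonicum glutathione S-transferase coding sequence. The unannotated stretch of roughly 1.3 kb after GST matches the expected length of a 420-codon insert, so the SMG-5 fragment is presumably fused to the C-terminus of GST, although the feature table does not label the insert itself. Vectors of the pGEX-6P series normally carry a PreScission protease site between GST and the insert for tag removal, but this site is not annotated here. A lac promoter/operator and lacZα fragment following lacI are carried over from the parental vector.

The construct suits glutathione-affinity purification of recombinant CeSMG5 1–420. The associated publication points to structural and biochemical work on the 14-3-3-like domains of the SMG5–SMG7 heterodimer. The depositor notes that the supplied sequence may be theoretical.
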