Features (pLannotate 1.2.2; 16 found; start..end, strand, type, name):
      6..107     -  CDS            yciV (fragment): RNAAM_ECOLI - Also known as trpH From Escherichia coli (strain K12).
    183..211     +  promoter       tac promoter: strong E. coli promoter; hybrid between the trp and lac UV5 promoters
    219..235     +  protein_bind   lac operator: The lac repressor binds to the lac operator to inhibit transcription in E. coli. This inhibition can be relieved by adding lactose or isopropyl-β-D-thiogalactopyranoside (IPTG). lac repressor encoded by lacI
    258..911     +  CDS            GST26_SCHJA: Experimental evidence at protein level: Swiss-Prot protein existence level 1. GST isoenzymes appear to play a central role in the parasite detoxification system. Other functions are also suspected including a role in increasing the solubility of haematin in the parasite gut. From Schistosoma japonicum (Blood fluke).
   2241..2280    +  CDS            rop (fragment): Rop protein, which maintains plasmids at low copy number; rop
   2382..2422    +  misc_feature   bom (fragment): basis of mobility region from pBR322
   2527..2631    +  promoter       AmpR promoter: bla
   2632..3492    +  CDS            AmpR: β-lactamase; bla; confers resistance to ampicillin, carbenicillin, and related antibiotics
   3663..4251    +  rep_origin     ori: high-copy-number ColE1/pMB1/pBR322/pUC origin of replication
   4437..4488    -  misc_feature   bom (fragment): basis of mobility region from pBR322
   4495..4572    +  promoter       lacIq promoter: lacI (mutant); In the lacIq allele, a single base change in the promoter boosts expression of the lacI gene about 10-fold.
   4573..5655    +  CDS            lacI: lac repressor; lacI; The lac repressor binds to the lac operator to inhibit transcription in E. coli. This inhibition can be relieved by adding lactose or isopropyl-β-D-thiogalactopyranoside (IPTG).
   5668..5689    +  protein_bind   CAP binding site: CAP binding activates transcription in the presence of cAMP. E. coli catabolite activator protein
   5704..5734    +  promoter       lac promoter: promoter for the E. coli lac operon
   5742..5758    +  protein_bind   lac operator: The lac repressor binds to the lac operator to inhibit transcription in E. coli. This inhibition can be relieved by adding lactose or isopropyl-β-D-thiogalactopyranoside (IPTG). lac repressor encoded by lacI
   5778..5951    +  CDS            lacZα: LacZα fragment of β-galactosidase; lacZ fragment
>Addgene plasmid #147468 | pGEX-6P-1-CeSMG5_1-420_S | depositor full sequence | sequence record 289915 | Full Sequence
ACGTTATCGACTGCACGGTGCACCAATGCTTCTGGCGTCAGGCAGCCATCGGAAGCTGTGGTATGGCTGT
GCAGGTCGTAAATCACTGCATAATTCGTGTCGCTCAAGGCGCACTCCCGTTCTGGATAATGTTTTTTGCG
CCGACATCATAACGGTTCTGGCAAATATTCTGAAATGAGCTGTTGACAATTAATCATCGGCTCGTATAAT
GTGTGGAATTGTGAGCGGATAACAATTTCACACAGGAAACAGTATTCATGTCCCCTATACTAGGTTATTG
GAAAATTAAGGGCCTTGTGCAACCCACTCGACTTCTTTTGGAATATCTTGAAGAAAAATATGAAGAGCAT
TTGTATGAGCGCGATGAAGGTGATAAATGGCGAAACAAAAAGTTTGAATTGGGTTTGGAGTTTCCCAATC
TTCCTTATTATATTGATGGTGATGTTAAATTAACACAGTCTATGGCCATCATACGTTATATAGCTGACAA
GCACAACATGTTGGGTGGTTGTCCAAAAGAGCGTGCAGAGATTTCAATGCTTGAAGGAGCGGTTTTGGAT
ATTAGATACGGTGTTTCGAGAATTGCATATAGTAAAGACTTTGAAACTCTCAAAGTTGATTTTCTTAGCA
AGCTACCTGAAATGCTGAAAATGTTCGAAGATCGTTTATGTCATAAAACATATTTAAATGGTGATCATGT
AACCCATCCTGACTTCATGTTGTATGACGCTCTTGATGTTGTTTTATACATGGACCCAATGTGCCTGGAT
GCGTTCCCAAAATTAGTTTGTTTTAAAAAACGTATTGAAGCTATCCCACAAATTGATAAGTACTTGAAAT
CCAGCAAGTATATAGCATGGCCTTTGCAGGGCTGGCAAGCCACGTTTGGTGGTGGCGACCATCCTCCAAA
ATCGGATCTGGAAGTTCTGTTCCAGGGGCCCCTGGGATCCATG
[1197 nt withheld, positions 954-2150]
CAATCGGAACAAAAACGTTTGGATATTCAAATAAAGACACAAAATGATGAAGTTAACCGGTAGGCGGCCG
CATCGTGACTGACTGACGATCTGCCTCGCGCGTTTCGGTGATGACGGTGAAAACCTCTGACACATGCAGC
TCCCGGAGACGGTCACAGCTTGTCTGTAAGCGGATGCCGGGAGCAGACAAGCCCGTCAGGGCGCGTCAGC
GGGTGTTGGCGGGTGTCGGGGCGCAGCCATGACCCAGTCACGTAGCGATAGCGGAGTGTATAATTCTTGA
AGACGAAAGGGCCTCGTGATACGCCTATTTTTATAGGTTAATGTCATGATAATAATGGTTTCTTAGACGT
CAGGTGGCACTTTTCGGGGAAATGTGCGCGGAACCCCTATTTGTTTATTTTTCTAAATACATTCAAATAT
GTATCCGCTCATGAGACAATAACCCTGATAAATGCTTCAATAATATTGAAAAAGGAAGAGTATGAGTATT
CAACATTTCCGTGTCGCCCTTATTCCCTTTTTTGCGGCATTTTGCCTTCCTGTTTTTGCTCACCCAGAAA
CGCTGGTGAAAGTAAAAGATGCTGAAGATCAGTTGGGTGCACGAGTGGGTTACATCGAACTGGATCTCAA
CAGCGGTAAGATCCTTGAGAGTTTTCGCCCCGAAGAACGTTTTCCAATGATGAGCACTTTTAAAGTTCTG
CTATGTGGCGCGGTATTATCCCGTGTTGACGCCGGGCAAGAGCAACTCGGTCGCCGCATACACTATTCTC
AGAATGACTTGGTTGAGTACTCACCAGTCACAGAAAAGCATCTTACGGATGGCATGACAGTAAGAGAATT
ATGCAGTGCTGCCATAACCATGAGTGATAACACTGCGGCCAACTTACTTCTGACAACGATCGGAGGACCG
AAGGAGCTAACCGCTTTTTTGCACAACATGGGGGATCATGTAACTCGCCTTGATCGTTGGGAACCGGAGC
TGAATGAAGCCATACCAAACGACGAGCGTGACACCACGATGCCTGCAGCAATGGCAACAACGTTGCGCAA
ACTATTAACTGGCGAACTACTTACTCTAGCTTCCCGGCAACAATTAATAGACTGGATGGAGGCGGATAAA
GTTGCAGGACCACTTCTGCGCTCGGCCCTTCCGGCTGGCTGGTTTATTGCTGATAAATCTGGAGCCGGTG
AGCGTGGGTCTCGCGGTATCATTGCAGCACTGGGGCCAGATGGTAAGCCCTCCCGTATCGTAGTTATCTA
CACGACGGGGAGTCAGGCAACTATGGATGAACGAAATAGACAGATCGCTGAGATAGGTGCCTCACTGATT
AAGCATTGGTAACTGTCAGACCAAGTTTACTCATATATACTTTAGATTGATTTAAAACTTCATTTTTAAT
TTAAAAGGATCTAGGTGAAGATCCTTTTTGATAATCTCATGACCAAAATCCCTTAACGTGAGTTTTCGTT
CCACTGAGCGTCAGACCCCGTAGAAAAGATCAAAGGATCTTCTTGAGATCCTTTTTTTCTGCGCGTAATC
TGCTGCTTGCAAACAAAAAAACCACCGCTACCAGCGGTGGTTTGTTTGCCGGATCAAGAGCTACCAACTC
TTTTTCCGAAGGTAACTGGCTTCAGCAGAGCGCAGATACCAAATACTGTCCTTCTAGTGTAGCCGTAGTT
AGGCCACCACTTCAAGAACTCTGTAGCACCGCCTACATACCTCGCTCTGCTAATCCTGTTACCAGTGGCT
GCTGCCAGTGGCGATAAGTCGTGTCTTACCGGGTTGGACTCAAGACGATAGTTACCGGATAAGGCGCAGC
GGTCGGGCTGAACGGGGGGTTCGTGCACACAGCCCAGCTTGGAGCGAACGACCTACACCGAACTGAGATA
CCTACAGCGTGAGCTATGAGAAAGCGCCACGCTTCCCGAAGGGAGAAAGGCGGACAGGTATCCGGTAAGC
GGCAGGGTCGGAACAGGAGAGCGCACGAGGGAGCTTCCAGGGGGAAACGCCTGGTATCTTTATAGTCCTG
TCGGGTTTCGCCACCTCTGACTTGAGCGTCGATTTTTGTGATGCTCGTCAGGGGGGCGGAGCCTATGGAA
AAACGCCAGCAACGCGGCCTTTTTACGGTTCCTGGCCTTTTGCTGGCCTTTTGCTCACATGTTCTTTCCT
GCGTTATCCCCTGATTCTGTGGATAACCGTATTACCGCCTTTGAGTGAGCTGATACCGCTCGCCGCAGCC
GAACGACCGAGCGCAGCGAGTCAGTGAGCGAGGAAGCGGAAGAGCGCCTGATGCGGTATTTTCTCCTTAC
GCATCTGTGCGGTATTTCACACCGCATAAATTCCGACACCATCGAATGGTGCAAAACCTTTCGCGGTATG
GCATGATAGCGCCCGGAAGAGAGTCAATTCAGGGTGGTGAATGTGAAACCAGTAACGTTATACGATGTCG
CAGAGTATGCCGGTGTCTCTTATCAGACCGTTTCCCGCGTGGTGAACCAGGCCAGCCACGTTTCTGCGAA
AACGCGGGAAAAAGTGGAAGCGGCGATGGCGGAGCTGAATTACATTCCCAACCGCGTGGCACAACAACTG
GCGGGCAAACAGTCGTTGCTGATTGGCGTTGCCACCTCCAGTCTGGCCCTGCACGCGCCGTCGCAAATTG
TCGCGGCGATTAAATCTCGCGCCGATCAACTGGGTGCCAGCGTGGTGGTGTCGATGGTAGAACGAAGCGG
CGTCGAAGCCTGTAAAGCGGCGGTGCACAATCTTCTCGCGCAACGCGTCAGTGGGCTGATCATTAACTAT
CCGCTGGATGACCAGGATGCCATTGCTGTGGAAGCTGCCTGCACTAATGTTCCGGCGTTATTTCTTGATG
TCTCTGACCAGACACCCATCAACAGTATTATTTTCTCCCATGAAGACGGTACGCGACTGGGCGTGGAGCA
TCTGGTCGCATTGGGTCACCAGCAAATCGCGCTGTTAGCGGGCCCATTAAGTTCTGTCTCGGCGCGTCTG
CGTCTGGCTGGCTGGCATAAATATCTCACTCGCAATCAAATTCAGCCGATAGCGGAACGGGAAGGCGACT
GGAGTGCCATGTCCGGTTTTCAACAAACCATGCAAATGCTGAATGAGGGCATCGTTCCCACTGCGATGCT
GGTTGCCAACGATCAGATGGCGCTGGGCGCAATGCGCGCCATTACCGAGTCCGGGCTGCGCGTTGGTGCG
GATATCTCGGTAGTGGGATACGACGATACCGAAGACAGCTCATGTTATATCCCGCCGTCAACCACCATCA
AACAGGATTTTCGCCTGCTGGGGCAAACCAGCGTGGACCGCTTGCTGCAACTCTCTCAGGGCCAGGCGGT
GAAGGGCAATCAGCTGTTGCCCGTCTCACTGGTGAAAAGAAAAACCACCCTGGCGCCCAATACGCAAACC
GCCTCTCCCCGCGCGTTGGCCGATTCATTAATGCAGCTGGCACGACAGGTTTCCCGACTGGAAAGCGGGC
AGTGAGCGCAACGCAATTAATGTGAGTTAGCTCACTCATTAGGCACCCCAGGCTTTACACTTTATGCTTC
CGGCTCGTATGTTGTGTGGAATTGTGAGCGGATAACAATTTCACACAGGAAACAGCTATGACCATGATTA
CGGATTCACTGGCCGTCGTTTTACAACGTCGTGACTGGGAAAACCCTGGCGTTACCCAACTTAATCGCCT
TGCAGCACATCCCCCTTTCGCCAGCTGGCGTAATAGCGAAGAGGCCCGCACCGATCGCCCTTCCCAACAG
TTGCGCAGCCTGAATGGCGAATGGCGCTTTGCCTGGTTTCCGGCACCAGAAGCGGTGCCGGAAAGCTGGC
TGGAGTGCGATCTTCCTGAGGCCGATACTGTCGTCGTCCCCTCAAACTGGCAGATGCACGGTTACGATGC
GCCCATCTACACCAACGTAACCTATCCCATTACGGTCAATCCGCCGTTTGTTCCCACGGAGAATCCGACG
GGTTGTTACTCGCTCACATTTAATGTTGATGAAAGCTGGCTACAGGAAGGCCAGACGCGAATTATTTTTG
ATGGCGTTGGAATT
